>Addgene plasmid #104204 | pHH0103 NEDD4L WW domain #1 | addgene full sequence | sequence record 203479 | Addgene NGS Result
TTGACAATTAATCATCGGCTCGTATAATGTGTGGAATTGTGAGCGGATAACAATTTCACACAGGAAACAG
CCAGTCCGTTTAGGTGTTTTCACGAGCACTTCACCAACAAGGACCATAGATTATGAAAATCGAAGAACAC
CATCACCATCACCATTCCAGCGGTAAGCTTATGTCCCCTATACTAGGTTATTGGAAAATTAAGGGCCTTG
TGCAACCCACTCGACTTCTTTTGGAATATCTTGAAGAAAAATATGAAGAGCATTTGTATGAGCGCGATGA
AGGTGATAAATGGCGAAACAAAAAGTTTGAATTGGGTTTGGAGTTTCCCAATCTTCCTTATTATATTGAT
GGTGATGTTAAATTAACACAGTCTATGGCCATCATACGTTATATAGCTGACAAGCACAACATGTTGGGTG
GTTGTCCAAAAGAGCGTGCAGAGATTTCAATGCTTGAAGGAGCGGTTTTGGATATTAGATACGGTGTTTC
GAGAATTGCATATAGTAAAGACTTTGAAACTCTCAAAGTTGATTTTCTTAGCAAGCTACCTGAAATGCTG
AAAATGTTCGAAGATCGTTTATGTCATAAAACATATTTAAATGGTGATCATGTAACCCATCCTGACTTCA
TGTTGTATGACGCTCTTGATGTTGTTTTATACATGGACCCAATGTGCCTGGATGCGTTCCCAAAATTAGT
TTGTTTTAAAAAACGTATTGAAGCTATCCCACAAATTGATAAGTACTTGAAATCCAGCAAGTATATAGCA
TGGCCTTTGCAGGGCTGGCAAGCCACGTTTGGTGGTGGCGACCATCCTCCAAAATCGGATCTGGAAGTTC
TGTTCCAGGGGCCCCTGTCCAGCGGTCTGGTTCCGCGTGGTTCCGGTACCGCGGCCCAGCCGGCCGAAAA
CCTGTATTTTCAGGGTCGTCGTGCAAGCGTGGAGCTCCCGCCGCCGCCGCTGCCGCCGGGCTGGGAAGAA
AAAGTGGATAACCTGGGTCGTACCTATTACGTTAATCATAACAATCGTACCACGCAGTGGCACCGCCCGT
CTCTGATGGATGTTTAGGCGGCCGCATA
[142 nt withheld, positions 1079-1220]
C
[98 nt withheld, positions 1222-1319]
AGTTTGTACTGGTGACGAAACTCAGTGTCTAGCTAGAGTGGC
[149 nt withheld, positions 1362-1510]
T
[41 nt withheld, positions 1512-1552]
T
[62 nt withheld, positions 1554-1615]
A
[35 nt withheld, positions 1617-1651]
CCTCCCTCAATCGGTTGAATGTCGCCCTTTTGTCTTTGGCGCTGGTAAACCATATGAA
[86 nt withheld, positions 1710-1795]
T
[54 nt withheld, positions 1797-1850]
CTAGCGCCGCCCTATACCTTGTCTGCCTCCCCGCGTTGCGTCGCGGTGCATGGAGCCGGGCCACCTCGAC
CTGAATGGAAGCCGGCGGCACCTCGCTAACGGATTCACCACTCCAAGAATTGGAGCCAATCAATTCTTGC
GGAGAACTGTGAATGCGCAAACCAACCCTTGGCAGAACATATCCATCGCGTCCGCCATCTCCAGCAGCCG
CACGCGGCGCATCTCGGGCAGCGTTGGGTCCTGGCCACGGGTGCGCATGATCGTGCTCCTGTCGTTGAGG
ACCCGGCTAGGCTGGCGGGGTTGCCTTACTGGTTAGCAGAATGAATCACCGATACGCGAGCGAACGTGAA
GCGACTGCTGCTGCAAAACGTCTGCGACCTGAGCAACAACATGAATGGTCTTCGGTTTCCGTGTTTCGTA
AAGTCTGGAAACGCGGAAGTCAGCGCCCTGCACCATTATGTTCCGGATCTGCATCGCAGGATGCTGCTGG
CTACCCTGTGGAACACCTACATCTGTATTAACGAAGCGCTGGCATTGACCCTGAGTGATTTTTCTCTGGT
CCCGCCGCATCCATACCGCCAGTTGTTTACCCTCACAACGTTCCAGTAACCGGGCATGTTCATCATCAGT
AACCCGTATCGTGAGCATCCTCTCTCGTTTCATCGGTATCATTACCCCCATGAACAGAAATCCCCCTTAC
ACGGAGGCATCAGTGACCAAACAGGAAAAAACCGCCCTTAACATGGCCCGCTTTATCAGAAGCCAGACAT
TAACGCTTCTGGAGAAACTCAACGAGCTGGACGCGGATGAACAGGCAGACATCTGTGAATCGCTTCACGA
CCACGCTGATGAGCTTTACCGCAGGATCCGCGAAATTGTAAGCGTTAATATTTTGTTAAAATTCGCGTTA
AATTTTTGTTAAATCAGCTCATTTTTTAACCAATAGGCCGAAATCGGCAAAATCCCTTATAAATCAAAAG
AATAGACCGAGATAGGGT
[37 nt withheld, positions 2849-2885]
AAAGAACGTGGACTCCAACGTCAAAGG
[49 nt withheld, positions 2913-2961]
T
[91 nt withheld, positions 2963-3053]
G
[124 nt withheld, positions 3055-3178]
CGCGGATCCTGCCTCGCGCGTTTCGGTGATGACGGTGAAAACCTCTGACACATGCAGCTCCCGGAGACGG
TCACAGCTTGTCTGTAAGCGGATGCCGGGAGCAGACAAGCCCGTCAGGGCGCGTCAGCGGGTGTTGGCGG
GTGTCGGGGCGCAGCCATGACCCAGTCACGTAGCGATAGCGGAGTGTATACTGGCTTAACTATGCGGCAT
CAGAGCAGATTGTACTGAGAGTGCACCATATGCGGTGTGAAATACCGCACAGATGCGTAAGGAGAAAATA
CCGCATCAGGCGCTCTTCCGCTTCCTCGCTCACTGACTCGCTGCGCTCGGTCGTTCGGCTGCGGCGAGCG
GTATCAGCTCACTCAAAGGCGGTAATACGGTTATCCACAGAATCAGGGGATAACGCAGGAAAGAACATGT
GAGCAAAAGGCCAGCAAAAGGCCAGGAACCGTAAAAAGGCCGCGTTGCTGGCGTTTTTCCATAGGCTCCG
CCCCCCTGACGAGCATCACAAAAATCGACGCTCAAGTCAGAGGTGGCGAAACCCGACAGGACTATAAAGA
TACCAGGGTTTCCCCCTGGAAGCTCCCTCGTGCGCTCTCCTGTTCCGACCCTGCCGCTTACCGGATACCT
GTCCGCCTTTCTCCCTTCGGGAAGCGTGGCGCTTTCTCATAGCTCACGCTGTAGGTATCTCAGTTCGGTG
TAGGTCGTTCGCTCCAAGCTGGGCTGTGTGCACGAACCCCCCGTTCAGCCCGACCGCTGCGCCTTATCCG
GTAACTATCGTCTTGAGTCCAACCCGGTAAGACACGACTTATCGCCACTGGCAGCAGCCACTGGTAACAG
GATTAGCAGAGCGAGGTATGTAGGCGGTGCTACAGAGTTCTTGAAGTGGTGGCCTAACTACGGCTACACT
AGAAGGACAGTATTTGGTATCTGCGCTCTGCTGAAGCCAGTTACCTTCGGAAAAAGAGTTGGTAGCTCTT
GATCCGGCAAACAAACCACCGCTGGTAGCGGTGGTTTTTTTGTTTGCAAGCAGCAGATTACGCGCAGAAA
AAAAGGATCTCAAGAAGATCCTTTGATCTTTTCTACGGGGTCTGACGCTCAGTGGAACGAAAACTCACGT
TAAGGGATTTTGGTCATGAGATTATCAAAAAGGATCTTCACCTAGATCCTTTTAAATTAAAAATGAAGTT
TTAAATCAATCTAAAGTATATATGAGTAAACTTGGTCTGACAGTTACCAATGCTTAATCAGTGAGGCACC
TATCTCAGCGATCTGTCTATTTCGTTCATCCATAGTTGCCTGACTCCCCGTCGTGTAGATAACTACGATA
CGGGAGGGCTTACCATCTGGCCCCAGTGCTGCAATGATACCGCGAGACCCACGCTCACCGGCTCCAGATT
TATCAGCAATAAACCAGCCAGCCGGAAGGGCCGAGCGCAGAAGTGGTCCTGCAACTTTATCCGCCTCCAT
CCAGTCTATTAATTGTTGCCGGGAAGCTAGAGTAAGTAGTTCGCCAGTTAATAGTTTGCGCAACGTTGTT
GCCATTGCTGCAGGCATCGTGGTGTCACGCTCGTCGTTTGGTATGGCTTCATTCAGCTCCGGTTCCCAAC
GATCAAGGCGAGTTACATGATCCCCCATGTTGTGCAAAAAAGCGGTTAGCTCCTTCGGTCCTCCGATCGT
TGTCAGAAGTAAGTTGGCCGCAGTGTTATCACTCATGGTTATGGCAGCACTGCATAATTCTCTTACTGTC
ATGCCATCCGTAAGATGCTTTTCTGTGACTGGTGAGTACTCAACCAAGTCATTCTGAGAATAGTGTATGC
GGCGACCGAGTTGCTCTTGCCCGGCGTCAACACGGGATAATACCGCGCCACATAGCAGAACTTTAAAAGT
GCTCATCATTGGAAAACGTTCTTCGGGGCGAAAACTCTCAAGGATCTTACCGCTGTTGAGATCCAGTTCG
ATGTAACCCACTCGTGCACCCAACTGATCTTCAGCATCTTTTACTTTCACCAGCGTTTCTGGGTGAGCAA
AAACAGGAAGGCAAAATGCCGCAAAAAAGGGAATAAGGGCGACACGGAAATGTTGAATACTCATACTCTT
CCTTTTTCAATATTATTGAAGCATTTATCAGGGTTATTGTCTCATGAGCGGATACATATTTGAATGTATT
TAGAAAAATAAACAAATAGGGGTTCCGCGCACATTTCCCCGAAAAGTGCCACCTGACGTCTAAGAAACCA
TTATTATCATGACATTAACCTATAAAAATAGGCGTATCACGAGGCCCTTTCGTCTTCAAGAATTCCCGAC
ACCATCGAATGGTGCAAAACCTTTCGCGGTATGGCATGATAGCGCCCGGAAGAGAGTCAATTCAGGGTGG
TGAATGTGAAACCAGTAACGTTATACGATGTCGCAGAGTATGCCGGTGTCTCTTATCAGACCGTTTCCCG
CGTGGTGAACCAGGCCAGCCACGTTTCTGCGAAAACGCGGGAAAAAGTGGAAGCGGCGATGGCGGAGCTG
AATTACATTCCCAACCGCGTGGCACAACAACTGGCGGGCAAACAGTCGTTGCTGATTGGCGTTGCCACCT
CCAGTCTGGCCCTGCACGCGCCGTCGCAAATTGTCGCGGCGATTAAATCTCGCGCCGATCAACTGGGTGC
CAGCGTGGTGGTGTCGATGGTAGAACGAAGCGGCGTCGAAGCCTGTAAAGCGGCGGTGCACAATCTTCTC
GCGCAACGCGTCAGTGGGCTGATCATTAACTATCCGCTGGATGACCAGGATGCCATTGCTGTGGAAGCTG
CCTGCACTAATGTTCCGGCGTTATTTCTTGATGTCTCTGACCAGACACCCATCAACAGTATTATTTTCTC
CCATGAAGACGGTACGCGACTGGGCGTGGAGCATCTGGTCGCATTGGGTCACCAGCAAATCGCGCTGTTA
GCGGGCCCATTAAGTTCTGTCTCGGCGCGTCTGCGTCTGGCTGGCTGGCATAAATATCTCACTCGCAATC
AAATTCAGCCGATAGCGGAACGGGAAGGCGACTGGAGTGCCATGTCCGGTTTTCAACAAACCATGCAAAT
GCTGAATGAGGGCATCGTTCCCACTGCGATGCTGGTTGCCAACGATCAGATGGCGCTGGGCGCAATGCGC
GCCATTACCGAGTCCGGGCTGCGCGTTGGTGCGGATATCTCGGTAGTGGGATACGACGATACCGAAGACA
GCTCATGTTATATCCCGCCGTTAACCACCATCAAACAGGATTTTCGCCTGCTGGGGCAAACCAGCGTGGA
CCGCTTGCTGCAACTCTCTCAGGGCCAGGCGGTGAAGGGCAATCAGCTGTTGCCCGTCTCACTGGTGAAA
AGAAAAACCACCCTGGCGCCCAATACGCAAACCGCCTCTCCCCGCGCGTTGGCCGATTCATTAATGCAGC
TGGCACGACAGGTTTCCCGACTGGAAAGCGGGCAGTGAGCGCAACGCAATTAATGTAAGTTAGCTCACTC
ATTAGGCACAATTCTCATGTTTGACAGCTTATCATCGACTGCACGGTGCACCAATGCTTCTGGCGTCAGG
CAGCCATCGGAAGCTGTGGTATGGCTGTGCAGGTCGTAAATCACTGCATAATTCGTGTCGCTCAAGGCGC
ACTCCCGTTCTGGATAATGTTTTTTGCGCCGACATCATAACGGTTCTGGCAAATATTCTGAAATGAGCTG
Features (pLannotate 1.2.2; 22 found; start..end, strand, type, name):
      1..29      +  promoter       tac promoter: strong E. coli promoter; hybrid between the trp and lac UV5 promoters
     37..53      +  protein_bind   lac operator: The lac repressor binds to the lac operator to inhibit transcription in E. coli. This inhibition can be relieved by adding lactose or isopropyl-β-D-thiogalactopyranoside (IPTG). lac repressor encoded by lacI
    138..155     +  CDS            6xHis: 6xHis affinity tag
    171..824     +  CDS            GST26_SCHJA: Experimental evidence at protein level: Swiss-Prot protein existence level 1. GST isoenzymes appear to play a central role in the parasite detoxification system. Other functions are also suspected including a role in increasing the solubility of haematin in the parasite gut. From Schistosoma japonicum (Blood fluke).
    906..925     +  CDS            TEV site (fragment): tobacco etch virus (TEV) protease recognition and cleavage site
    942..1064    +  CDS            NEDD4L (fragment): NED4L_HUMAN - Also known as KIAA0439, NEDL3. Experimental evidence at protein level: Swiss-Prot protein existence level 1. E3 ubiquitin-protein ligase which accepts ubiquitin from an E2 ubiquitin-conjugating enzyme in the form of a thioester and then directly transfers the ubiquitin to targeted substrates. Inhibits TGF- beta signaling by triggering SMAD2 and TGFBR1 ubiquitination and proteasome-dependent degradation. Promotes ubiquitination and internalization of various plasma membrane channels such as ENaC, SCN2A/Nav1.2, SCN3A/Nav1.3, SCN5A/Nav1.5, SCN9A/Nav1.7, SCN10A/Nav1.8, KCNA3/Kv1.3, K
   1083..1130    +  terminator     fd terminator (sequence withheld): central terminator from bacteriophage fd (Otsuka and Kunisawa, 1982)
   1135..1347    +  CDS            M13 gene III (fragment) (sequence partly withheld): pIII; III; minor coat protein
   1362..1832    +  CDS            M13 gene III (fragment) (sequence partly withheld): pIII; III; minor coat protein
   1854..1924    +  CDS            TcR (fragment): tetracycline efflux protein; tet; confers resistance to tetracycline
   2166..2546    -  CDS            YPB1_ECOLX: Protein predicted: Swiss-Prot protein existence level 4. From Escherichia coli.
   2563..2714    +  CDS            rop (fragment): Rop protein, which maintains plasmids at low copy number; rop
   2750..3178    -  rep_origin     f1 ori (sequence partly withheld): f1 bacteriophage origin of replication; arrow indicates direction of (+) strand synthesis
   3187..3226    +  CDS            rop (fragment): Rop protein, which maintains plasmids at low copy number; rop
   3328..3468    +  misc_feature   bom: basis of mobility region from pBR322
   3654..4241    -  rep_origin     ori: high-copy-number ColE1/pMB1/pBR322/pUC origin of replication
   4412..5272    -  CDS            AmpR: β-lactamase; bla; confers resistance to ampicillin, carbenicillin, and related antibiotics
   5273..5377    -  promoter       AmpR promoter: bla
   5486..5563    +  promoter       lacIq promoter: lacI (mutant); In the lacIq allele, a single base change in the promoter boosts expression of the lacI gene about 10-fold.
   5564..6646    +  CDS            lacI: lac repressor; lacI; The lac repressor binds to the lac operator to inhibit transcription in E. coli. This inhibition can be relieved by adding lactose or isopropyl-β-D-thiogalactopyranoside (IPTG).
   6659..6680    +  protein_bind   CAP binding site: CAP binding activates transcription in the presence of cAMP. E. coli catabolite activator protein
   6699..6716    +  promoter       tet promoter (fragment): E. coli promoter for tetracycline efflux protein gene
