[The description below was written by a language model from this plasmid's Addgene catalogue record and pLannotate feature annotations shown in this document.]
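Description:
pHH0103 NEDD4L WW domain #1 is a 6.9 kb bacterial expression plasmid that produces the first WW domain of the human E3 ubiquitin ligase NEDD4L as a GST fusion in E. coli. It replicates from a ColE1/pMB1-type origin with an adjacent pBR322 bom region. Selection is by ampicillin through the bla gene under its own promoter. An f1 origin is also present, interrupting what remains of the rop gene. The catalogue lists copy number as unknown.

Expression is driven by the tac promoter with a downstream lac operator. The plasmid carries lacI under the lacIq promoter, so transcription is repressed until it is induced with IPTG. The annotated open reading frame begins with a 6xHis tag, followed by Schistosoma japonicum GST, a linker containing a TEV protease recognition site, and then the short NEDD4L fragment. The insert is recorded as 108 bp, was codon-optimized for bacteria, and was cloned between SfiI and NotI sites. This arrangement permits affinity purification through either His or GST, and the tags can in principle be removed with TEV protease.

A bacteriophage fd terminator follows the insert. Beyond it lie fragments of M13 gene III, a tetracycline-resistance gene remnant and a partial tet promoter. These, together with the f1 origin, suggest descent from a phage-display phagemid, although the record does not state this, and the gene III fragments sit beyond the terminator rather than being annotated as part of the fusion. The stated purpose is simply bacterial expression of the domain. Isolated WW domains of this kind are generally used to study binding to proline-rich peptide motifs.
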