Addgene plasmid #104204: pHH0103 NEDD4L WW domain #1
Purpose: Bacterial expression of WW domain #1 from NEDD4L
Depositing lab: Sachdev Sidhu & Marius Sudol. Depositing organization: University of Toronto.
Backbone
  Vector backbone: pHH0103
  Vector type: Bacterial Expression
Growth in bacteria
  Bacterial resistance: Ampicillin, 100 μg/mL
  Growth temperature: 37°C
  Growth strain: DH5alpha
  Copy number: Unknown
Gene/Insert
  Gene/Insert name: NEDD4L WW domain #1
  Species: H. sapiens (human)
  Insert size (bp): 108
  Mutation: codon optimized for expression in bacteria
  Entrez Gene: NEDD4L (a.k.a. NEDD4-2, NEDD4.2, PVNH7, RSP5, hNEDD4-2)
  Promoter: tac
  Tag / fusion protein: GST (N terminal on backbone)
  Cloning method: Restriction Enzyme; 5′ cloning site SfiI (unknown if destroyed); 3′ cloning site NotI (unknown if destroyed)
  Sequencing primers: 5′ pGEX-5'
Terms and licenses: Academic/Nonprofit Terms; Industry Terms: Not Available to Industry
Depositor comments: Amino acid sequence: Linker - ENLYFQGRRASV(gagctc) and WW domain - PPPPLPPGWEEKVDNLGRTYYVNHNNRTTQWHRPSLMDV
How to cite: pHH0103 NEDD4L WW domain #1 was a gift from Sachdev Sidhu & Marius Sudol (Addgene plasmid # 104204 ; http://n2t.net/addgene:104204 ; RRID:Addgene_104204)
